LOCUS       Exported 5289 bp ds-DNA circular SYN 12-MAY-2021
DEFINITION  synthetic circular DNA
ACCESSION   .
VERSION     .
KEYWORDS    pRSET FLIPPi-5u
SOURCE      synthetic DNA construct
  ORGANISM  synthetic DNA construct
REFERENCE   1 (bases 1 to 5289)
  AUTHORS   Gu H, Lalonde S, Okumoto S, Looger LL, Scharff-Poulsen AM, Grossman
            AR, Kossmann J, Jakobsen I, Frommer WB
  TITLE     A novel analytical method for in vivo phosphate tracking.
  JOURNAL   FEBS Lett. 2006 Oct 30. 580(25):5885-93.
  PUBMED    17034793
REFERENCE   2 (bases 1 to 5289)
  AUTHORS   .
  TITLE     Direct Submission
  JOURNAL   Exported May 12, 2021 from SnapGene Server 1.1.58
            http://www.snapgene.com
FEATURES             Location/Qualifiers
     source          1..5289
                     /organism="synthetic DNA construct"
                     /mol_type="other DNA"
     primer_bind     20..39
                     /label=T7
                     /note="T7 promoter, forward primer"
     promoter        20..38
                     /label=T7 promoter
                     /note="promoter for bacteriophage T7 RNA polymerase"
     RBS             70..92
                     /note="efficient ribosome binding site from bacteriophage
                     T7 gene 10 (Olins and Rangwala, 1989)"
     CDS             112..129
                     /codon_start=1
                     /product="6xHis affinity tag"
                     /label=6xHis
                     /translation="HHHHHH"
     CDS             133..165
                     /codon_start=1
                     /product="leader peptide from bacteriophage T7 gene 10"
                     /label=T7 tag (gene 10 leader)
                     /note="promotes efficient translation in E. coli"
                     /translation="MASMTGGQQMG"
     CDS             169..192
                     /codon_start=1
                     /product="Xpress(TM) epitope tag, including an enterokinase
                     recognition and cleavage site"
                     /label=Xpress(TM) tag
                     /translation="DLYDDDDK"
     CDS             1915..2634
                     /codon_start=1
                     /product="enhanced YFP"
                     /label=EYFP
                     /note="mammalian codon-optimized"
                     /translation="MVSKGEELFTGVVPILVELDGDVNGHKFSVSGEGEGDATYGKLTL
                     KFICTTGKLPVPWPTLVTTFGYGLQCFARYPDHMKQHDFFKSAMPEGYVQERTIFFKDD
                     GNYKTRAEVKFEGDTLVNRIELKGIDFKEDGNILGHKLEYNYNSHNVYIMADKQKNGIK
                     VNFKIRHNIEDGSVQLADHYQQNTPIGDGPVLLPDNHYLSYQSALSKDPNEKRDHMVLL
                     EFVTAAGITLGMDELYK"
     primer_bind     complement(2690..2708)
                     /label=T7 Term
                     /note="T7 terminator, reverse primer"
     terminator      2704..2751
                     /label=T7 terminator
                     /note="transcription terminator for bacteriophage T7 RNA
                     polymerase"
     rep_origin      2848..3303
                     /direction=RIGHT
                     /label=f1 ori
                     /note="f1 bacteriophage origin of replication; arrow
                     indicates direction of (+) strand synthesis"
     primer_bind     complement(2935..2954)
                     /label=F1ori-R
                     /note="F1 origin, reverse primer"
     primer_bind     3145..3166
                     /label=F1ori-F
                     /note="F1 origin, forward primer"
     promoter        3329..3433
                     /gene="bla"
                     /label=AmpR promoter
     CDS             3434..4294
                     /codon_start=1
                     /gene="bla"
                     /product="beta-lactamase"
                     /label=AmpR
                     /note="confers resistance to ampicillin, carbenicillin, and
                     related antibiotics"
                     /translation="MSIQHFRVALIPFFAAFCLPVFAHPETLVKVKDAEDQLGARVGYI
                     ELDLNSGKILESFRPEERFPMMSTFKVLLCGAVLSRIDAGQEQLGRRIHYSQNDLVEYS
                     PVTEKHLTDGMTVRELCSAAITMSDNTAANLLLTTIGGPKELTAFLHNMGDHVTRLDRW
                     EPELNEAIPNDERDTTMPVAMATTLRKLLTGELLTLASRQQLIDWMEADKVAGPLLRSA
                     LPAGWFIADKSGAGERGSRGIIAALGPDGKPSRIVVIYTTGSQATMDERNRQIAEIGAS
                     LIKHW"
     primer_bind     complement(3652..3671)
                     /label=Amp-R
                     /note="Ampicillin resistance gene, reverse primer"
     rep_origin      4465..5053
                     /direction=RIGHT
                     /label=ori
                     /note="high-copy-number ColE1/pMB1/pBR322/pUC origin of
                     replication"
     primer_bind     4954..4973
                     /label=pBR322ori-F
                     /note="pBR322 origin, forward primer"
     primer_bind     5207..5224
                     /label=L4440
                     /note="L4440 vector, forward primer"
ORIGIN
        1 gatctcgatc ccgcgaaatt aatacgactc actataggga gaccacaacg gtttccctct
       61 agaaataatt ttgtttaact ttaagaagga gatatacata tgcggggttc tcatcatcat
      121 catcatcatg gtatggctag catgactggt ggacagcaaa tgggtcggga tctgtacgac
      181 gatgacgata aggatccggg ccgcatggtg agcaagggcg aggagctgtt caccggggtg
      241 gtgcccatcc tggtcgagct ggacggcgac gtaaacggcc acaagttcag cgtgtccggc
      301 gagggcgagg gcgatgccac ctacggcaag ctgaccctga agttcatctg caccaccggc
      361 aagctgcccg tgccctggcc caccctcgtg accaccctga cctggggcgt gcagtgcttc
      421 agccgctacc ccgaccacat gaagcagcac gacttcttca agtccgccat gcccgaaggc
      481 tacgtccagg agcgcaccat cttcttcaag gacgacggca actacaagac ccgcgccgag
      541 gtgaagttcg agggcgacac cctggtgaac cgcatcgagc tgaagggcat cgacttcaag
      601 gaggacggca acatcctggg gcacaagctg gagtacaact acatcagcca caacgtctat
      661 atcaccgccg acaagcagaa gaacggcatc aaggccaact tcaagatccg ccacaacatc
      721 gaggacggca gcgtgcagct cgccgaccac taccagcaga acacccccat cggcgacggc
      781 cccgtgctgc tgcccgacaa ccactacctg agcacccagt ccgccctgag caaagacccc
      841 aacgagaagc gcgatcacat ggtcctgctg gagttcgtga ccgccgccgg gatcggtacc
      901 gtaggatttc taacagcgac ctcggctcaa gcccaaaccg tgcaaatctc cggggcgggc
      961 gcgacctttg cggctccttt gctgcaacgt tggtttgacg cctacaaccg caccgtagac
     1021 cccactgtgc aagtcagcta tcagtctgtc ggtgctggtg ctggcctaga gcaggtgatc
     1081 aatggcactg tggacttcgg cgcttccgag gcgcctttct ccggtgctcg cctggagagc
     1141 ttccgagcta aatacggcta tgatccccta cagttgcctc tggcgggagg ggccatcgag
     1201 tttgcctata acctgcccgg cattgaagac ggagagctca tcctgaagcg gaaaacctac
     1261 tgcggcatcg tgaccggcga gatcactcgc tgggacgaca ttcgcatcaa ggccgagaac
     1321 ccaggtatag caaacaagct gccacccctg gacatcacct gggtacaccg ctctgatggt
     1381 tctgggacta cctttgtgtt caccaaccac atcagaactg tctgccctaa ttggacagcc
     1441 ggtgctggta cttctgtcga gtggcctgtt ggtattggag cccaagggaa tgagggcgta
     1501 gccgccacca tcaagcagga gccaggggcg attggctacg tgaaccagtc ctatgccaag
     1561 ctggaaaaga tggccactgc tcgcttggaa aacaaagcgg gcaacattgt tgagttctcg
     1621 actgaggcag ctacctcggc gctggatgct cccattcctg atgactttgc gctgttggtg
     1681 cccgaccctg aagggccaaa tgactaccca atcgtgggct tgttctgggt gatgctgtac
     1741 cgcgagtatc ccgatcagca gaagctgacc aagctggtgg aggctctgaa gtggacccag
     1801 gggccagagg gtcaagccat caccaaggag ctggactaca tccctatgcc tgaggcggtt
     1861 atccagcgga tctttgcaga gctggattcc atcaccgtta acggtaccgg tggaatggtg
     1921 agcaagggcg aggagctgtt caccggggtg gtgcccatcc tggtcgagct ggacggcgac
     1981 gtaaacggcc acaagttcag cgtgtccggc gagggcgagg gcgatgccac ctacggcaag
     2041 ctgaccctga agttcatctg caccaccggc aagctgcccg tgccctggcc caccctcgtg
     2101 accaccttcg gctacggcct gcagtgcttc gcccgctacc ccgaccacat gaagcagcac
     2161 gacttcttca agtccgccat gcccgaaggc tacgtccagg agcgcaccat cttcttcaag
     2221 gacgacggca actacaagac ccgcgccgag gtgaagttcg agggcgacac cctggtgaac
     2281 cgcatcgagc tgaagggcat cgacttcaag gaggacggca acatcctggg gcacaagctg
     2341 gagtacaact acaacagcca caacgtctat atcatggccg acaagcagaa gaacggcatc
     2401 aaggtgaact tcaagatccg ccacaacatc gaggacggca gcgtgcagct cgccgaccac
     2461 taccagcaga acacccccat cggcgacggc cccgtgctgc tgcccgacaa ccactacctg
     2521 agctaccagt ccgccctgag caaagacccc aacgagaagc gcgatcacat ggtcctgctg
     2581 gagttcgtga ccgccgccgg gatcactctc ggcatggacg agctgtacaa gtaaaagctt
     2641 gatccggctg ctaacaaagc ccgaaaggaa gctgagttgg ctgctgccac cgctgagcaa
     2701 taactagcat aaccccttgg ggcctctaaa cgggtcttga ggggtttttt gctgaaagga
     2761 ggaactatat ccggatctgg cgtaatagcg aagaggcccg caccgatcgc ccttcccaac
     2821 agttgcgcag cctgaatggc gaatgggnnn nnnnnnnnnn nnnnnnnnnn nnnnnnnnnn
     2881 nnnnnnnnnn nnnnnnnnnn nnnnnnnnnn nnnnnnnnnn nnnnnnnnnn nnnnnnnnnn
     2941 nnnnnnnnnn nnnnnnnnnn nnnnnnnnnn ncnnnnnnnn nnnnnnnnnn nnnnnnnnnn
     3001 nnnnnnnnnn nnnnnnnnnn nnnnnnnnnn nnnnnnnnnn nnnnnnnnnn nnnnnnnnnn
     3061 nnnannnnnn nnnnnnnnnn nnnnnnnnnn nnnnnnnnnn nnnnnnnnnn nnncctttga
     3121 cgttggagtc cacgttcttt aatagtggac tcttgttcca aactggaaca acactcaacc
     3181 ctatctcggt ctattctttt gatttataag ggattttgcc gatttcggcc tattggttaa
     3241 aaaatgagct gatttaacaa aaatttaacg cgaattttaa caaaatatta acgcttacaa
     3301 tttaggtggc acttttcggg gaaatgtgcg cggaacccct atttgtttat ttttctaaat
     3361 acattcaaat atgtatccgc tcatgagaca ataaccctga taaatgcttc aataatattg
     3421 aaaaaggaag agtatgagta ttcaacattt ccgtgtcgcc cttattccct tttttgcggc
     3481 attttgcctt cctgtttttg ctcacccaga aacgctggtg aaagtaaaag atgctgaaga
     3541 tcagttgggt gcacgagtgg gttacatcga actggatctc aacagcggta agatccttga
     3601 gagttttcgc cccgaagaac gttttccaat gatgagcact tttaaagttc tgctatgtgg
     3661 cgcggtatta tcccgtattg acgccgggca agagcaactc ggtcgccgca tacactattc
     3721 tcagaatgac ttggttgagt actcaccagt cacagaaaag catcttacgg atggcatgac
     3781 agtaagagaa ttatgcagtg ctgccataac catgagtgat aacactgcgg ccaacttact
     3841 tctgacaacg atcggaggac cgaaggagct aaccgctttt ttgcacaaca tgggggatca
     3901 tgtaactcgc cttgatcgtt gggaaccgga gctgaatgaa gccataccaa acgacgagcg
     3961 tgacaccacg atgcctgtag caatggcaac aacgttgcgc aaactattaa ctggcgaact
     4021 acttactcta gcttcccggc aacaattaat agactggatg gaggcggata aagttgcagg
     4081 accacttctg cgctcggccc ttccggctgg ctggtttatt gctgataaat ctggagccgg
     4141 tgagcgtggg tctcgcggta tcattgcagc actggggcca gatggtaagc cctcccgtat
     4201 cgtagttatc tacacgacgg ggagtcaggc aactatggat gaacgaaata gacagatcgc
     4261 tgagataggt gcctcactga ttaagcattg gtaactgtca gaccaagttt actcatatat
     4321 actttagatt gatttaaaac ttcattttta atttaaaagg atctaggtga agatcctttt
     4381 tgataatctc atgaccaaaa tcccttaacg tgagttttcg ttccactgag cgtcagaccc
     4441 cgtagaaaag atcaaaggat cttcttgaga tccttttttt ctgcgcgtaa tctgctgctt
     4501 gcaaacaaaa aaaccaccgc taccagcggt ggtttgtttg ccggatcaag agctaccaac
     4561 tctttttccg aaggtaactg gcttcagcag agcgcagata ccaaatactg ttcttctagt
     4621 gtagccgtag ttaggccacc acttcaagaa ctctgtagca ccgcctacat acctcgctct
     4681 gctaatcctg ttaccagtgg ctgctgccag tggcgataag tcgtgtctta ccgggttgga
     4741 ctcaagacga tagttaccgg ataaggcgca gcggtcgggc tgaacggggg gttcgtgcac
     4801 acagcccagc ttggagcgaa cgacctacac cgaactgaga tacctacagc gtgagctatg
     4861 agaaagcgcc acgcttcccg aagggagaaa ggcggacagg tatccggtaa gcggcagggt
     4921 cggaacagga gagcgcacga gggagcttcc agggggaaac gcctggtatc tttatagtcc
     4981 tgtcgggttt cgccacctct gacttgagcg tcgatttttg tgatgctcgt caggggggcg
     5041 gagcctatgg aaaaacgcca gcaacgcggc ctttttacgg ttcctggcct tttgctggcc
     5101 ttttgctcac atgttctttc ctgcgttatc ccctgattct gtggataacc gtattaccgc
     5161 ctttgagtga gctgataccg ctcgccgcag ccgaacgacc gagcgcagcg agtcagtgag
     5221 cgaggaagcg gaagagcgcc caatacgcaa accgcctctc cccgcgcgtt ggccgattca
     5281 ttaatgcag
//
