[The description below was written by a language model from this plasmid's Addgene catalogue record and the feature table of its GenBank file.]
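Description:
pRSET FLIPPi-5u is a bacterial expression plasmid of about 5.3 kb, built on the pRSET-B backbone, that encodes a genetically encoded FRET nanosensor for inorganic phosphate. It is maintained at high copy in E. coli through a ColE1/pUC-type origin and selected with ampicillin via the bla (beta-lactamase) gene under its own promoter. An f1 phage origin is also present, which permits production of single-stranded DNA.

The roughly 2.4 kb insert, cloned between BamHI and HindIII sites that both remain intact, is a fusion in which a phosphate-binding protein from Synechococcus is sandwiched between ECFP at the N terminus and EYFP at the C terminus. In sensors of this design, ligand binding changes the conformation of the binding protein, which alters energy transfer between the two fluorophores and gives a ratiometric readout of phosphate. This version carries an S52A substitution in the binding protein. The record does not state its effect, though the name suggests an affinity variant within a sensor series.

Expression is driven by a T7 promoter with the T7 gene 10 ribosome binding site and ended by a T7 terminator, so a host supplying T7 RNA polymerase is needed. The vector contributes an N-terminal leader with a 6xHis tag for affinity purification, the T7 gene 10 leader and an Xpress epitope containing an enterokinase cleavage site. The feature table annotates only EYFP within the insert; ECFP and the binding protein lie in the unannotated stretch upstream. The associated publication concerns in vivo phosphate tracking, and this plasmid is suited to producing the sensor protein in bacteria for purification and characterisation.
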