Addgene plasmid #13554: pRSET FLIPPi-5u
Depositing lab: Wolf Frommer. Depositing organization: Carnegie Institution for Science. Publication: A novel analytical method for in vivo phosphate tracking. Gu H, Lalonde S, Okumoto S, Looger LL, Scharff-Poulsen AM, Grossman AR, Kossmann J, Jakobsen I, Frommer WB. FEBS Lett. 2006 Oct 30. 580(25):5885-93. 10.1016/j.febslet.2006.09.048 PubMed 17034793.
Backbone
  Vector backbone: pRSET-B
  Backbone size w/o insert (bp): 2897
  Vector type: Bacterial Expression
Growth in bacteria
  Bacterial resistance: Ampicillin, 100 μg/mL
  Growth temperature: 37°C
  Growth strain: DH5alpha
  Copy number: High Copy
Gene/Insert
  Gene/Insert name: FLIPPi S52A (alt names: ECFP-PiBP-EYFP; Phosphate binding protein)
  Species: Synechococcus
  Insert size (bp): 2400
  Mutation: S52A in binding protein
  Tag / fusion protein: ECFP (N terminal on insert); EYFP (C terminal on insert)
  Cloning method: Restriction Enzyme; 5′ cloning site BamHI (not destroyed); 3′ cloning site HindIII (not destroyed)
  Sequencing primers: 5′ N/A
Terms and licenses: Academic/Nonprofit Terms; Industry Terms: Not Available to Industry
Depositor comments: For more information, see http://carnegiedpb.stanford.edu/research/frommer/nanosensors/index.html
How to cite: pRSET FLIPPi-5u was a gift from Wolf Frommer (Addgene plasmid # 13554 ; http://n2t.net/addgene:13554 ; RRID:Addgene_13554)
