>Addgene plasmid #13554 | pRSET FLIPPi-5u | addgene partial sequence | sequence record 19947 | 13554 with FLIPPi (ATACCAACAGGCCACTCGAC)
GGCAGACAGTTCTGATGTGGTTGGTGAACACAAAGGTAGTCCCAGAACCATCAGAGCGGTGTACCCAGGT
GATGTCCAGGGGTGGCAGCTTGTTTGCTATACCTGGGTTCTCGGCCTTGATGCGAATGTCGTCCCAGCGA
GTGATCTCGCCGGTCACGATGCCGCAGTAGGTTTTCCGCTTCAGGATGAGCTCTCCGTCTTCAATGCCGG
GCAGGTTATAGGCAAACTCGATGGCCCCTCCCGCCAGAGGCAACTGTAGGGGATCATAGCCGTATTTAGC
TCGGAAGCTCTCCAGGCGAGCACCGGAGAAAGGCGCCTCGGAAGCGCCGAAGTCCACAGTGCCATTGATC
ACCTGCTCTAGGCCAGCACCAGCACCGACAGACTGATAGCTGACTTGCACAGTGGGGTCTACGGTGCGGT
TGTAGGCGTCAAACCAACGTTGCAGCAAAGGAGCCGCAAAGGTCGCGCCCGCCCCGGAGATTTGCACGGT
TTGGGCTTGAGCCGAGGTCGCTGTTAGAAATCCTACGGTACCGATCCCGGCGGCGGTCACGAACTCCAGC
AGGACCATGTGATCGCGCTTCTCGTTGGGGTCTTTGCTCANGGCGGACTGGGTGCTCAGGTAGTGGTTGT
CGGGCAGCAGCACGGGGCCGTCGCCGATGGGGGTGTTCTGCTGGT
